Addgene plasmid #79668: pBRN168
Purpose: (Empty Backbone) DsREDmonomer-based BiFC vector for transient expression of RN (1-168) in plants.
Depositing lab: Yutaka Kodama & Masamitsu Wada. Depositing organization: Kyushu University. Publication: Simultaneous visualization of two protein complexes in a single plant cell using multicolor fluorescence complementation analysis. Kodama Y, Wada M. Plant Mol Biol. 2009 May;70(1-2):211-7. doi: 10.1007/s11103-009-9467-0. Epub 2009 Feb 14. PubMed 19219406.
Backbone
  Vector backbone: CaMV35S- sGFP(S65T)-NOS vector
  Backbone manufacturer: Chiu W
  Backbone size (bp): 4180
  Modifications to backbone: Replaced sGFP to 1-168 fragments of DsREDmonomer
  Vector type: Plant Expression ; Reporter plasmid
  Promoter: CaMV35S
  Tag / fusion protein: DsRED-monomer (1–168)/RN168
Growth in bacteria
  Bacterial resistance: Ampicillin, 100 μg/mL
  Growth temperature: 37°C
  Growth strain: DH5alpha
  Copy number: Unknown
Gene/Insert
  Cloning method: Restriction Enzyme
Terms and licenses: Academic/Nonprofit Terms; Industry Terms: Not Available to Industry
How to cite: pBRN168 was a gift from Yutaka Kodama & Masamitsu Wada (Addgene plasmid # 79668 ; http://n2t.net/addgene:79668 ; RRID:Addgene_79668)
