[The description below was written by a language model from this plasmid's Addgene catalogue record and pLannotate feature annotations shown in this document.]
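Description:
pBRN168 is an empty-backbone plant expression vector for bimolecular fluorescence complementation (BiFC), built from the CaMV35S-sGFP(S65T)-NOS transient expression plasmid by replacing the sGFP coding region with the N-terminal fragment (residues 1–168, "RN168") of monomeric DsRed. It is a small pUC-type plasmid maintained in E. coli through a high-copy ColE1/pMB1-family origin and selected with ampicillin via the β-lactamase gene. Remnants of lacZα, the lac promoter/operator, rop and bom annotated elsewhere in the backbone are cloning-vector leftovers with no role in the plant cassette. The deposited sequence is 3,943 nt, somewhat shorter than the backbone size listed in the catalogue entry. No T-DNA borders or plant selectable marker are annotated, consistent with its stated use for transient expression rather than stable transformation.

The expression cassette consists of the strong constitutive CaMV 35S promoter, followed by the tobacco mosaic virus Ω leader, which acts as a translational enhancer. Next come a short polylinker fragment, the DsRed-monomer fragment, and the nopaline synthase terminator and polyadenylation signal. A gene of interest is inserted by restriction cloning to create a fusion with RN168. The record does not specify which sites are used or the orientation of the fusion, although the polylinker remnant lies immediately upstream of the fluorescent protein fragment.

On its own the fragment is non-fluorescent. When co-expressed with a partner protein fused to a complementary C-terminal fragment, interaction between the two proteins brings the halves together and restores red fluorescence, reporting where the complex forms in the cell. The associated work used such vectors in multicolour complementation to visualise two protein complexes simultaneously in a single plant cell.
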