Features (pLannotate 1.2.2; 18 found; start..end, strand, type, name):
     22..367     +  promoter       CaMV 35S promoter: strong constitutive promoter from cauliflower mosaic virus
    319..365     +  promoter       minimal CaMV 35S promoter: minimal 35S promoter from cauliflower mosaic virus
    387..442     +  misc_feature   TMV Ω: translational enhancer from the tobacco mosaic virus 5'-leader sequence (Gallie et al., 1988)
    444..461     -  misc_feature   MCS (fragment): pUC18/19 multiple cloning site
    462..965     +  CDS            DsRed.M1 (fragment): DsRed.M1 is a basic (constitutively fluorescent) red fluorescent protein published in 2007, derived from Discosoma sp..
    996..1248    +  terminator     NOS terminator: nopaline synthase terminator and poly(A) signal
   1249..1265    -  promoter       tet promoter (fragment): E. coli promoter for tetracycline efflux protein gene
   1310..1326    -  protein_bind   lac operator: The lac repressor binds to the lac operator to inhibit transcription in E. coli. This inhibition can be relieved by adding lactose or isopropyl-β-D-thiogalactopyranoside (IPTG). lac repressor encoded by lacI
   1334..1364    -  promoter       lac promoter: promoter for the E. coli lac operon
   1379..1400    -  protein_bind   CAP binding site: CAP binding activates transcription in the presence of cAMP. E. coli catabolite activator protein
   1413..1505    -  CDS            lacI (fragment): lac repressor; lacI; The lac repressor binds to the lac operator to inhibit transcription in E. coli. This inhibition can be relieved by adding lactose or isopropyl-β-D-thiogalactopyranoside (IPTG).
   1688..2276    -  rep_origin     ori: high-copy-number ColE1/pMB1/pBR322/pUC origin of replication
   2447..3307    -  CDS            AmpR: β-lactamase; bla; confers resistance to ampicillin, carbenicillin, and related antibiotics
   3308..3412    -  promoter       AmpR promoter: bla
   3507..3542    +  CDS            rop (fragment): Rop protein, which maintains plasmids at low copy number; rop
   3644..3743    +  misc_feature   bom (fragment): basis of mobility region from pBR322
   3749..3903    -  CDS            lacZα (fragment): LacZα fragment of β-galactosidase; lacZ fragment
   3906..3942    -  misc_feature   MCS (fragment): pUC18/19 multiple cloning site
>Addgene plasmid #79668 | pBRN168 | depositor full sequence | sequence record 167551 | pBRN168 sequence 3943 bps
CTCAGAAGACCAGAGGGCTATTGAGACTTTTCAACAAAGGGTAATATCGGGAAACCTCCTCGGATTCCAT
TGCCCAGCTATCTGTCACTTCATCGAAAGGACAGTAGAAAAGGAAGGTGGCTCCTACAAATGCCATCATT
GCGATAAAGGAAAGGCTATCGTTCAAGATGCCTCTACCGACAGTGGTCCCAAAGATGGACCCCCACCCAC
GAGGAACATCGTGGAAAAAGAAGACGTTCCAACCACGTCTTCAAAGCAAGTGGATTGATGTGATATCTCC
ACTGACGTAAGGGATGACGCACAATCCCACTATCCTTCGCAAGACCCTTCCTCTATATAAGGAAGTTCAT
TTCATTTGGAGAGGACAGGCTTCTTGAGATCCTTCAACAATTACCAACAACAACAAACAACAAACAACAT
TACAATTACTATTTACAATTACAGTCGACTCTAGAGGATCCATGGACAACACCGAGGACGTCATCAAGGA
GTTCATGCAGTTCAAGGTGCGCATGGAGGGCTCCGTGAACGGCCACTACTTCGAGATCGAGGGCGAGGGC
GAGGGCAAGCCCTACGAGGGCACCCAGACCGCCAAGCTGCAGGTGACCAAGGGCGGCCCCCTGCCCTTCG
CCTGGGACATCCTGTCCCCCCAGTTCCAGTACGGCTCCAAGGCCTACGTGAAGCACCCCGCCGACATCCC
CGACTACATGAAGCTGTCCTTCCCCGAGGGCTTCACCTGGGAGCGCTCCATGAACTTCGAGGACGGCGGC
GTGGTGGAGGTGCAGCAGGACTCCTCCCTGCAGGACGGCACCTTCATCTACAAGGTGAAGTTCAAGGGCG
TGAACTTCCCCGCCGACGGCCCCGTAATGCAGAAGAAGACTGCCGGCTGGGAGCCCTCCACCGAGAAGCT
GTACCCCCAGGACGGCGTGCTGAAGGGCGAGATCTCCCACGCCCTGAAGCTGAAGCTGTACAAGTAAAGC
GGCCGCCCGGCTGCAGATCGTTCAAACATTTGGCAATAAAGTTTCTTAAGATTGAATCCTGTTGCCGGTC
TTGCGATGATTATCATATAATTTCTGTTGAATTACGTTAAGCATGTAATAATTAACATGTAATGCATGAC
GTTATTTATGAGATGGGTTTTTATGATTAGAGTCCCGCAATTATACATTTAATACGCGATAGAAAACAAA
ATATAGCGCGCAAACTAGGATAAATTATCGCGCGCGGTGTCATCTATGTTACTAGATCCGATGATAAGCT
GTCAAACATGAGAATTCGTAATCATGGTCATAGCTGTTTCCTGTGTGAATTGTTATCCGCTCACAATTCC
ACACAACATACGAGCCGGAAGCATAAAGTGTAAAGCCTGGGGTGCCTAATGAGTGAGCTAACTCACATTA
ATTGCGTTGCGCTCACTGCCCGCTTTCCAGTCGGGAAACCTGTCGTGCCAGCTGCATTAATGAATCGGCC
AACGCGCGGGGAGAGGCGGTTTGCGTATTGGGCGCTCTTCCGCTTCCTCGCTCACTGACTCGCTGCGCTC
GGTCGTTCGGCTGCGGCGAGCGGTATCAGCTCACTCAAAGGCGGTAATACGGTTATCCACAGAATCAGGG
GATAACGCAGGAAAGAACATGTGAGCAAAAGGCCAGCAAAAGGCCAGGAACCGTAAAAAGGCCGCGTTGC
TGGCGTTTTTCCATAGGCTCCGCCCCCCTGACGAGCATCACAAAAATCGACGCTCAAGTCAGAGGTGGCG
AAACCCGACAGGACTATAAAGATACCAGGCGTTTCCCCCTGGAAGCTCCCTCGTGCGCTCTCCTGTTCCG
ACCCTGCCGCTTACCGGATACCTGTCCGCCTTTCTCCCTTCGGGAAGCGTGGCGCTTTCTCATAGCTCAC
GCTGTAGGTATCTCAGTTCGGTGTAGGTCGTTCGCTCCAAGCTGGGCTGTGTGCACGAACCCCCCGTTCA
GCCCGACCGCTGCGCCTTATCCGGTAACTATCGTCTTGAGTCCAACCCGGTAAGACACGACTTATCGCCA
CTGGCAGCAGCCACTGGTAACAGGATTAGCAGAGCGAGGTATGTAGGCGGTGCTACAGAGTTCTTGAAGT
GGTGGCCTAACTACGGCTACACTAGAAGAACAGTATTTGGTATCTGCGCTCTGCTGAAGCCAGTTACCTT
CGGAAAAAGAGTTGGTAGCTCTTGATCCGGCAAACAAACCACCGCTGGTAGCGGTGGTTTTTTTGTTTGC
AAGCAGCAGATTACGCGCAGAAAAAAAGGATCTCAAGAAGATCCTTTGATCTTTTCTACGGGGTCTGACG
CTCAGTGGAACGAAAACTCACGTTAAGGGATTTTGGTCATGAGATTATCAAAAAGGATCTTCACCTAGAT
CCTTTTAAATTAAAAATGAAGTTTTAAATCAATCTAAAGTATATATGAGTAAACTTGGTCTGACAGTTAC
CAATGCTTAATCAGTGAGGCACCTATCTCAGCGATCTGTCTATTTCGTTCATCCATAGTTGCCTGACTCC
CCGTCGTGTAGATAACTACGATACGGGAGGGCTTACCATCTGGCCCCAGTGCTGCAATGATACCGCGAGA
CCCACGCTCACCGGCTCCAGATTTATCAGCAATAAACCAGCCAGCCGGAAGGGCCGAGCGCAGAAGTGGT
CCTGCAACTTTATCCGCCTCCATCCAGTCTATTAATTGTTGCCGGGAAGCTAGAGTAAGTAGTTCGCCAG
TTAATAGTTTGCGCAACGTTGTTGCCATTGCTACAGGCATCGTGGTGTCACGCTCGTCGTTTGGTATGGC
TTCATTCAGCTCCGGTTCCCAACGATCAAGGCGAGTTACATGATCCCCCATGTTGTGCAAAAAAGCGGTT
AGCTCCTTCGGTCCTCCGATCGTTGTCAGAAGTAAGTTGGCCGCAGTGTTATCACTCATGGTTATGGCAG
CACTGCATAATTCTCTTACTGTCATGCCATCCGTAAGATGCTTTTCTGTGACTGGTGAGTACTCAACCAA
GTCATTCTGAGAATAGTGTATGCGGCGACCGAGTTGCTCTTGCCCGGCGTCAATACGGGATAATACCGCG
CCACATAGCAGAACTTTAAAAGTGCTCATCATTGGAAAACGTTCTTCGGGGCGAAAACTCTCAAGGATCT
TACCGCTGTTGAGATCCAGTTCGATGTAACCCACTCGTGCACCCAACTGATCTTCAGCATCTTTTACTTT
CACCAGCGTTTCTGGGTGAGCAAAAACAGGAAGGCAAAATGCCGCAAAAAAGGGAATAAGGGCGACACGG
AAATGTTGAATACTCATACTCTTCCTTTTTCAATATTATTGAAGCATTTATCAGGGTTATTGTCTCATGA
GCGGATACATATTTGAATGTATTTAGAAAAATAAACAAATAGGGGTTCCGCGCACATTTCCCCGAAAAGT
GCCACCTGACGTCTAAGAAACCATTATTATCATGACATTAACCTATAAAAATAGGCGTATCACGAGGCCC
TTTCGTCTCGCGCGTTTCGGTGATGACGGTGAAAACCTCTGACACATGCAGCTCCCGGAGACGGTCACAG
CTTGTCTGTAAGCGGATGCCGGGAGCAGACAAGCCCGTCAGGGCGCGTCAGCGGGTGTTGGCGGGTGTCG
GGGCTGGCTTAACTATGCGGCATCAGAGCAGATTGTACTGAGAGTGCACCATATGCGGTGTGAAATACCG
CACAGATGCGTAAGGAGAAAATACCGCATCAGGCGCCATTCGCCATTCAGGCTGCGCAACTGTTGGGAAG
GGCGATCGGTGCGGGCCTCTTCGCTATTACGCCAGCTGGCGAAAGGGGGATGTGCTGCAAGGCGATTAAG
TTGGGTAACGCCAGGGTTTTCCCAGTCACGACGTTGTAAAACGACGGCCAGTGCCAAGCTTGCATGCCTG
CAGGTCGATCTAGAGGATCCCCC
