>Addgene plasmid #79668 | pBRN168 | addgene partial sequence | sequence record 157093 | NOSterm-R 5'-attgccaaatgtttgaacga-3'
GCTTCAGCTTCAGGGCGTGGGAGATCTCGCCCTTCAGCACGCCGTCCTGGGGGTACAGCTTCTCGGTGGA
GGGCTCCCAGCCGGCAGTCTTCTTCTGCATTACGGGGCCGTCGGCGGGGAAGTTCACGCCCTTGAACTTC
ACCTTGTAGATGAAGGTGCCGTCCTGCAGGGAGGAGTCCTGCTGCACCTCCACCACGCCGCCGTCCTCGA
AGTTCATGGAGCGCTCCCAGGTGAAGCCCTCGGGGAAGGACAGCTTCATGTAGTCGGGGATGTCGGCGGG
GTGCTTCACGTAGGCCTTGGAGCCGTACTGGAACTGGGGGGACAGGATGTCCCAGGCGAAGGGCAGGGGG
CCGCCCTTGGTCACCTGCAGCTTGGCGGTCTGGGTGCCCTCGTAGGGCTTGCCCTCGCCCTCGCCCTCGA
TCTCGAAGTAGTGGCCGTTCACGGAGCCCTCCATGCGCACCTTGAACTGCATGAACTCCTTGATGACGTC
CTCGGTGTTGTCCATGGATCCTCTAGAGTCGACTGTAATTGTAAATAGTAATTGTAATGTTGTTTGTTGT
TTGTTGTTGTTGGTAATTGTTGAAGGATCTCAAGAAGCCTGTCCTCTCCAAATGAAATGAACTTCCTTAT
ATAGAGGAAGGGTCTTGCGAAGGATAGTGGGATTGTGCGTCATCCCTTACGTCAGTGGAGATATCACATC
AATCCACTTGCTTTGAAGACGTGGTTGGAACGTCTTCTTTTTCCACGATGTTCCTCGTGGGTGGGGGTCC
ATCTTTGGGACCACTGTCGGTAGAGGCATCTTGAACGATAGCCTTTCCTTTATCGCAATGATGGCATTTG
TAGGAGCCACCTTCCTTTTCTACTGTCCTTTCGATGAAGTGACAGATAGCTGGGCAATGGAATCCGAGGA
GGTTTCCCGATATTACCCTTTGTTGAAAAGTCTCAATAGCCCTCTGGTCTTCTGA
