>Addgene plasmid #79668 | pBRN168 | addgene partial sequence | sequence record 157094 | 35S-promoter 5'-CTATCCTTCGCAAGACCCTTC-3'
GAGAGGACAGGCTTCTTGAGATCCTTCAACAATTACCAACAACAACAAACAACAAACAACATTACAATTA
CTATTTACAATTACAGTCGACTCTAGAGGATCCATGGACAACACCGAGGACGTCATCAAGGAGTTCATGC
AGTTCAAGGTGCGCATGGAGGGCTCCGTGAACGGCCACTACTTCGAGATCGAGGGCGAGGGCGAGGGCAA
GCCCTACGAGGGCACCCAGACCGCCAAGCTGCAGGTGACCAAGGGCGGCCCCCTGCCCTTCGCCTGGGAC
ATCCTGTCCCCCCAGTTCCAGTACGGCTCCAAGGCCTACGTGAAGCACCCCGCCGACATCCCCGACTACA
TGAAGCTGTCCTTCCCCGAGGGCTTCACCTGGGAGCGCTCCATGAACTTCGAGGACGGCGGCGTGGTGGA
GGTGCAGCAGGACTCCTCCCTGCAGGACGGCACCTTCATCTACAAGGTGAAGTTCAAGGGCGTGAACTTC
CCCGCCGACGGCCCCGTAATGCAGAAGAAGACTGCCGGCTGGGAGCCCTCCACCGAGAAGCTGTACCCCC
AGGACGGCGTGCTGAAGGGCGAGATCTCCCACGCCCTGAAGCTGAAGCTGTACAAGTAAAGCGGCCGCCC
GGCTGCAGATCGTTCAAACATTTGGCAATAAAGTTTCTTAAGATTGAATCCTGTTGCCGGTCTTGCGATG
ATTATCATATAATTTCTGTTGAATTACGTTAAGCATGTAATAATTAACATGTAATGCATGACGTTATTTA
TGAGATGGGTTTTTATGATTAGAGTCCCGCAATTATACATTTAATACGCGATAGAAAACAAAATATAGCG
CGCAAACTAGGATAAATTATCGCGCGCGGTGTCATCTATGTTACTAGATCCGATGATAAGCTGTCAAACA
TGAGAATTCGTAATCATGGTCATAGCTGTTTCCTGTGTGAATTGTTATCCGCTCACAATTCCACACAACA
TACGAGCCGGAAGCATAAAGTGTAAAGCCTGGGGTGCCTAATGAGTGAGCTAACTCACATTAATTGCGT
